>Addgene plasmid #84683 | pRAM18dRGA[MCS] | depositor full sequence | sequence record 162269 | pRAM18dRGA[MCS] sequence 10302 bps
GGGCGAATTCGAGCTCGGTACCTAAGGACATAGTCGCTAGCAAGCGGCCGCATTTAAATCCGCGGCCTAG
GTCCCGGGTACCCTCAGCATACATCTTTTTAAGTCGGGCATTCTCCGATTCTAATGCCTTTAGCTTGGTA
ATCATCGGTAAATCCATACCTCCATACCTTGATCTCTATATAGACATAATTTGGCTGTCACTATGCTTTG
ATATAGTCATTTTACAGAATCTCCTTTTTTGTTATTAGAAAATTCTACTCTTCTTGTCGATTTTGTTTTA
GGGAGGATTACCTTCTCTTATGTTTTTGATCCTGTGTTTTCACTTACTTTGACTATAATTTTTTAACTAA
TATCCATACTCCACTCTCTTAACCCCTGCACTAGAGCCAAGCCTCTGTATAACATGAGAGTAATTATTAC
GCACCCAATCCGCAATAAATCTTGCTGGCATTGTAAACTTTAGTGTAGAAGTATCATTGCACTCCTTCAC
TACTGCTTTTTCAAACCAAGCTGTATACATAGCTTCTCCTAACTCTTCAATTAATCCTTGTCTGATATGA
TGCCATGCTGTATTTGCTTCGATCGTATCTAATCCCCCACTTTTCGCTAAAATACCTGCATGTGTACCAT
CAGACACAACATCAGATGTTATAATTTTAGGATATAGCATTACCTTTTCTTCATCTCTCCGCTTTCTTTC
ATTGCTTGTATCCTCCACCTCTTCTACCTTCTGCACATAATAACCGTTCATTCCATATACTGTTTCTAGC
TGCTCACTTAAGATCTCTATTTGTCGCTCACTTAAAGCTAGGTTACTTGGAATTAATACAGTTATAAAGC
TGTTGTTGGCACTTATCTTAAACTCTACTTGAGTTAGTATTGAATACGCTATGGAAGTGCTAAATCTTCC
TGCTATCTTCTTCTTTACCTGCATTTCTTTACTGGTATCAAATGAATTCTCTATTTGGCTTAAATATTGC
TCATGTTCTAACATGTTCTGCTCTTCAGCACCTATATTACAACTGAATCTAAATGTTGTATGATTAACAA
GTGGTCCTTGATGTTTTTCGCTCGCAAGCACTTTCTTCATATAGCTTAAGAAGATAAACTTATTCTTAAA
TTTCTTTTCAGGATATTTGATATATAGCTTCAATAGTAACTGGTTTACAAAGTTAGTGCTAAATTCCCTG
TTTGCTTTGAAGTTAAGTATATCTACATCTTTTTCTGATAGTGGATAGAAATGCCTTAATTCTTTATTTT
CAGATATATCTTTGATGGTTCTTGCAACAATCTCGGGGTGTATATTAGCACAAGGTAGCTTAAGACTAGC
TGTTTCATGGTATTCTTCCTTAGAAACAAAACAACCAGCTTCAGAATCATTTAAAAAAGAAGAATTGTTA
TAAAATTCAGATGGAAACGAGCTTTGCTCGTTTCCCAAAAACTCTTTTTTGAAATTTTCTTCAGATTTAT
ATATGTTTGAAGAATCATTTATAGATAAATTCTTAAGATTTACATCTATATAATCTATATTTTTAATAAT
ACTATTCTTTGATACAAAGTCTTTACTATATAATTGACCAGAATCAGTGCAAGGAGGGTCATATTCTGTG
CATTTCCATTCTTTAGCGATTTCTAAGGCTTTATTGTTATTATACTCAATTACTATTTGTTGCTTTTGCT
CTTTCTGTTTTTTCTGATCATTGTTATTTATGAGAGATATATTCAGAAGAGATATTTGCCATAAAGATTT
ATCAGCCCTGCTATTATAATCATCATTGTTTCTGATAACTAACTTATCTCGCTTAATAAGATTATTATCT
TCTAAATCCTTTAATGCTCTAGAAATAGAATTTCTATGTAATTTAAGTTCTTTCTGTAATTCTTGATAAG
AAGTGACAATAGAGTGCAGATTATTAGTTATAGAGTGATCATGGTCATAAGCATGATCATAAAAATCTTT
GTAATCATTCTTATTGCTGTTACTGGCATCAATATAAGTCTCTGTAGTGATCCTGTTGTCTTTGTCCTTA
CTGTCCGTGTCTCTGTTACCTTTATCATTATTACTAGATAATGAAGATTTATAAATCTTTGTAAAAAGAT
AGAGTGTTATAGTCTTTGCTGTTGCAGAAATGCTGCAATTAGAATTTAATTGCTTTAAGAACTCATAAGG
TACTCTTATAAACATCTTAGTTTTTTCAAGATGTTGCCTTTTTCCTTCTATGGTTGGCACAAAGATATTA
TCTATAGAATCTAACTTATCTGACTTAGAGTGACGTGTTTTTGTATTATCGATATCACCTAGATCAAACC
TATCAGGTTCATATTTAAGATCATTAAAAACCTTATCAGGTATTGTTGTAGTAATAATATTACGTTTATT
CTGACCTTGATCGTTCTTATCTCTAGTAATAATGAAATGTCCTTTAGCTTCCAGGGATTTCTGAAGCACA
AATACTTCAGATTTAGAGCAAGATAGTCTTTCTGCCCAGCTTTTAGCAGGTAGAGATATAGATCTATTAT
GGCCCTTAGAGAAGTTAATACAAGAAAGCCCATCAGCTAAGATGTAGTACATTTTCTCAAGAGTAGATAA
CTCTTTGCTTGATAATATATGAGATAATACGCACCCAGTTATTGGGACGTATGATTGATTCTTTGTGGTA
TCATAGTACTGATGTATACCTACATTATCACTGGGCGTAGCAAGCGGGTAAAATGATTGCATTTTATGCT
CCTTTTATGGAGCTAAGTACCTGAAACCCTTGACCGCTACGTAGAAATAGTATATATTTATTATATGTAA
AAATCATTCTGCCCGTGTTTATTTTTGCATATCATATCAATCAAGGTGTTGAGTTTTAGCTATTTTGAGC
ACTTAGCACCTGTAGTTTATTGTTTCACTATCGTATCTATTTTATTTAATTTATACTTCTCGAGTTTATC
ATTTGCAGCATCTATAAACCACTTTCTGCGCGTGATAAAGTTTTCAGCACAAATTTTATCAATCTTTTCT
ATAATATGCTCTGGAATATCTAAAGATATCCTTTTTACGTTTATTTTCTTCAGCATAAAGCCATTGAGAT
AAATGAATTATAATCATAGTTAAACATATTTTGTACACATGTCAATAAAAATAATTATTTCACACATAAA
AAATAATTATTTTAAAATCAGAGCACATAACATGTATATGTTAACATATATGTATGTTTTTACAATCTAA
TATAAACATATTGACATATGTATGTTTATATATTTATATTATCGTATAAAAAATAAATAATGTTATTATG
ATTTTGTCTTTCTTGAATCAAAAAGGAGGTGTAGGTAAGACTACACTTTCAATTAATGTTGCAACATGTC
TATCACTAAAAAAGCAAAAAGTGCTTTTAATAGATGCGGATCCACAAAATAGTTCTCTAGATTGGGTTGC
AACTCGTAGAAAAGAAAATTTATTCACTGTAGTTGGGCTCACAAAACCAATAATACATAAAGAGGTATCA
AAATTGGTTAAGAATTATGATCATATAATTATTGATGGACCACCAAGGATATATGATGTTGCTAAGTCTG
CAATAGTTACTAGTGACCTGGTAGTAATGCCAGTGCAACCGTCACCTTATGATATATGGGCAGCTAATGA
AGTGGTTAGCCTTATAAAAGAAGTATCTCAACCATTAGAAGGAATAAAAAATATAAAGTCCGCCTTTTTA
ATTAATAGGAAAATATCCAATACTGCTATTGGTCGAGATGTGGAACAAGCGTTAGATCATTACGGTATGG
ATATTTTACAAACACATATTTGTCAGAGAGTGGCATATGCAGAAACAGCAGCTATTGGTTCCACAGTTAT
GGAAAAGCATAATAGAGACAATCTAGCCGTTAGAGAAATAACAGATTTAACAAATGAAATTTTAGAAAAA
TATAACTAATTGAAAAGGTCATGACAAGAAAAAGAATTGCGCTCCCCAAAAACCGGTACAAAAAAATACT
ACTCAATTTATTGATGCATGGGTGTCGGGTAATATAAAACATGAACAACAGGATCAAAAACATAAGAGAA
CGACTATCTTTTTACCAGAAGAATTGCATAAGAAATTAAAAATCGAGGCGGCTAGGAGGGAGGTAACAAT
GACTGAAATAATTATAGAAGCTGTAGAAAAAAGTATATAGACATATATATGCTTATATGTCTTAACTTAA
TGTTTTTGTTTATTAAAGCAAGGATGCTTAATGTTAAGCAGGATCAAATACTATTCATCACGTTTCTTGA
TCAGACTTATAACTAAATTTTAGTGTAGTACAAATCATATAAACATATAGGAATATGTATGTTTATATTT
TGGTCCTACCAATCATTTCATCTATAGCGATTTGAAAATAATCTGCCAGTTTTACTATAACTTTAATACT
TAAAGTCCTATTATCACTATTTGTATTAATAAAATGAGTAATGGTACTACTACCTACTCTGCAATTTTTT
TCCAATATATACTCTGTAATGTTAAGTTGCTGTATTTTTGTTTTAAGAAAAGAGAATAAGTTATTATTAA
TATCATTTAAAGTTAAAGATACATATAATTGATATTTTTTTGTATTTTTTATAAATTTTGTGCGACCAAG
TACTTCATCTATATCACATTCAAAGAATGTTGCAATTATAAGAATAGTGATGATATTAGGATTAAGTAAA
ATTGCGTTTAGGAGTTTGCTAATAGTAGATCGCGATAAAGATGTTCCTAATACCAAATCTTTTTGTTGTA
TTTTATAAGCTTTAATTTTTTGACTTAAAAATTTTTGTATCCTTAGTGCAATATCCATAAATAACTCAAA
ATATCATACAAATAGTTTCTGAATGCCAAAAACTATTTTCTTGACACATTTCTTGACACACCAAAAATAT
ATTTAACAAAGTAGAAGTATGAGGTAGTGGATTGAGCTGATAATAAAGTACAAACTATCTTATAAAAAGA
AAAACCAATAAACACTCAAATTTTGGACAAGGAGCGTGTTGACTGGTGATTAAAGTCACCCAAACTGCAA
GATTAGTTCACATATCTTATGACCCTAATGTTACGAGTTTTGTAGATCAAGCGTGCAATGCTGACAATGC
AGATCATGATAACCAATCCTCATCAAAATTACCTACCGCTAAAACAATCACAGTGCTAATCAGTTTTTTA
AAACTCAGCAAATATGACGATGAGTGGTTAAGAGTAGGGAAGCAACTACTGCTACTGCAAAGACCTACAG
ATAAGCGAAGATGCTATAGGTCAGTTTTATTATGTTTTAAGTCAGTAATCAAAACCCATTCTGATAATTA
CGTAGCATATTACTTTAGCGGTATAACATTATGTTTGCTTGGAAGTTATGACGAAGCAATAAAGATGTTT
GATATGAGTCTTCGCTATAACAAAGAAAAAAGCACTGCTCTTGTACATACATTTATCTGAGGTATCAAGC
ATCAMAGAGGGCATCAGACTTGCTACAGGAAATAATAACAGTGGTAATAGTGATTGATGCACCCATGCAG
AAATGTTTTTTGTTAAATAACGAGAGTTTAACAGTGAATGAGGGTCCTAGACAAGCTAGAGAGGAAAATC
ATTAAAAAACTTCAAAGATACAAAATAGATGGGGTAGGGAAAATTAGTGCGACTAATCACAAACAACGTT
CACCCAAAGGTAAAATATTGGCATCAGCAGAACAAGAAAAATGGGGTAGATATTTTGAACTAGGGATGTA
TTGGCACGGAAGAGAAGAGGGAAATCATAAAGAATTAATATATTTGAGAAGGTGCTTGCAGCTAAATCCC
GAGAATGAACCAGCAAATTGTTATGTGGGGATGATACTGCAAAAGCAAGGCAGATATCATGAGAGCTTAG
CGGCTTACAGAAAAGCAATATCATTAAGACCTGAGCTAAAGGAATTAGACTCGAAGAATGCCCGACTTAA
AAAGATGTATGCTGAGGGGATCCTCTAGAGTCGACCTGCAGCAACATACTTGCTTTTATAGGAAAAATAA
TTATAATTTAAGTTTACTGTAATTTACAAGTTCTTATAATTTGTATTTAGATATGATTTAAAGAGAGTCA
AGGGTGAAGTATATTTTTACCCTTTAATCAGTGATATAAGTAAGTTTTTTGGAGTGTTTTCATATGGTAA
AAGATTGGATTCCTATTTCTCATGATAATTATAAACAAGTACAAGGACCATTTTATCATGGAACTAAAGC
TAATTTAGCAATTGGTGATTTACTAACTACAGGATTTATTTCTCATTTTGAAGATGGTCGAATTCTTAAA
CATATTTATTTTTCAGCTTTAATGGAACCAGCAGTTTGGGGAGCTGAACTTGCTATGTCACTATCTGGTC
TTGAAGGTCGTGGTTATATATATATAGTTGAACCAACAGGACCATTTGAAGATGATCCAAATCTTACAAA
TAAAAAATTTCCTGGTAATCCAACACAATCTTATAGAACTTGTGAACCTTTAAGAATTGTTGGTGTTGTT
GAAGATTGGGAAGGACATCCTGTTGAATTAATAAGAGGAATGTTAGATTCATTAGAAGATTTAAAACGTC
GTGGTTTACATGTTATTGAAGATTAAGGATCCTCTAGAGGATCCGCAACAAGGCCAACACCGCTACGGAA
TGACATATAATCTATACATAAAAATATCATCTATGTTATTAATTATAATAGACATATTAAAAAAGTTGCG
TTATAACACTTTTTAAGTGATTTAATTTTGATTAAGGTTTTACATATGAGTAAAGGAGAAGAACTTTTCA
CTGGAGTTGTCCCAATTCTTGTTGAATTAGATGGTGATGTTAATGGGCACAAATTTTCTGTCAGTGGAGA
GGGTGAAGGTGATGCAACATACGGAAAACTTACCCTTAAATTTATTTGCACTACTGGAAAACTACCTGTT
CCATGGCCAACACTTGTCACTACTTTCTCTTATGGTGTTCAATGCTTTTCCCGTTATCCGGATCATATGA
AACGGCATGACTTTTTCAAGAGTGCCATGCCCGAAGGTTATGTACAGGAACGCACTATATCTTTCAAAGA
TGACGGGAACTACAAGACGCGTGCTGAAGTCAAGTTTGAAGGTGATACCCTTGTTAATCGTATCGAGTTA
AAAGGTATTGATTTTAAAGAAGATGGAAACATTCTCGGACACAAACTCGAGTACAACTATAACTCACACA
ATGTATACATCACGGCAGACAAACAAAAGAATGGAATCAAAGCTAACTTCAAAATTCGCCACAACATTGA
AGATGGATCCGTTCAACTAGCAGACCATTATCAACAAAATACTCCAATTGGCGATGGCCCTGTCCTTTTA
CCAGACAACCATTACCTGTCGACACAATCTGCCCTTTCGAAAGATCCCAACGAAAAGCGTGACCACATGG
TCCTTCTTGAGTTTGTAACTGCTGCTGGGATTACACATGGCATGGATGAGCTCTACAAATAAGGCTAATA
AGCAACCGTTCTATAATCATAAAAAAAGCCTATATAGTTTGACTATATAGGCTTTTTTGCTTTATAATGT
AGTTTTGAGAAGCGTCATTGCGAGGATCCCCAGCTTGCATGCCTGCAGGCATGCAAGCTTGAGTATTCTA
TAGTGTCACCTAAATAGCTTGGCGTAATCATGGTCATAGCTGTTTCCTGTGTGAAATTGTTATCCGCTCA
CAATTCCACACAACATACGAGCCGGAAGCATAAAGTGTAAAGCCTGGGGTGCCTAATGAGTGAGCTAACT
CACATTAATTGCGTTGCGCTCACTGCCCGCTTTCCAGTCGGGAAACCTGTCGTGCCAGCTGCATTAATGA
ATCGGCCAACGCGCGGGGAGAGGCGGTTTGCGTATTGGGCGCTCTTCCGCTTCCTCGCTCACTGACTCGC
TGCGCTCGGTCGTTCGGCTGCGGCGAGCGGTATCAGCTCACTCAAAGGCGGTAATACGGTTATCCACAGA
ATCAGGGGATAACGCAGGAAAGAACATGTGAGCAAAAGGCCAGCAAAAGGCCAGGAACCGTAAAAAGGCC
GCGTTGCTGGCGTTTTTCCATAGGCTCCGCCCCCCTGACGAGCATCACAAAAATCGACGCTCAAGTCAGA
GGTGGCGAAACCCGACAGGACTATAAAGATACCAGGCGTTTCCCCCTGGAAGCTCCCTCGTGCGCTCTCC
TGTTCCGACCCTGCCGCTTACCGGATACCTGTCCGCCTTTCTCCCTTCGGGAAGCGTGGCGCTTTCTCAT
AGCTCACGCTGTAGGTATCTCAGTTCGGTGTAGGTCGTTCGCTCCAAGCTGGGCTGTGTGCACGAACCCC
CCGTTCAGCCCGACCGCTGCGCCTTATCCGGTAACTATCGTCTTGAGTCCAACCCGGTAAGACACGACTT
ATCGCCACTGGCAGCAGCCACTGGTAACAGGATTAGCAGAGCGAGGTATGTAGGCGGTGCTACAGAGTTC
TTGAAGTGGTGGCCTAACTACGGCTACACTAGAAGAACAGTATTTGGTATCTGCGCTCTGCTGAAGCCAG
TTACCTTCGGAAAAAGAGTTGGTAGCTCTTGATCCGGCAAACAAACCACCGCTGGTAGCGGTGGTTTTTT
TGTTTGCAAGCAGCAGATTACGCGCAGAAAAAAAGGATCTCAAGAAGATCCTTTGATCTTTTCTACGGGG
TCTGACGCTCAGTGGAACGAAAACTCACGTTAAGGGATTTTGGTCATGAGATTATCAAAAAGGATCTTCA
CCTAGATCCTTTTAAATTAAAAATGAAGTTTTAAATCAATCTAAAGTATATATGAGTAAACTTGGTCTGA
CAGTTACCAATGCTTAATCAGTGAGGCACCTATCTCAGCGATCTGTCTATTTCGTTCATCCATAGTTGCC
TGACTCCCCGTCGTGTAGATAACTACGATACGGGAGGGCTTACCATCTGGCCCCAGTGCTGCAATGATAC
CGCGAGACCCACGCTCACCGGCTCCAGATTTATCAGCAATAAACCAGCCAGCCGGAAGGGCCGAGCGCAG
AAGTGGTCCTGCAACTTTATCCGCCTCCATCCAGTCTATTAATTGTTGCCGGGAAGCTAGAGTAAGTAGT
TCGCCAGTTAATAGTTTGCGCAACGTTGTTGCCATTGCTACAGGCATCGTGGTGTCACGCTCGTCGTTTG
GTATGGCTTCATTCAGCTCCGGTTCCCAACGATCAAGGCGAGTTACATGATCCCCCATGTTGTGCAAAAA
AGCGGTTAGCTCCTTCGGTCCTCCGATCGTTGTCAGAAGTAAGTTGGCCGCAGTGTTATCACTCATGGTT
ATGGCAGCACTGCATAATTCTCTTACTGTCATGCCATCCGTAAGATGCTTTTCTGTGACTGGTGAGTACT
CAACCAAGTCATTCTGAGAATAGTGTATGCGGCGACCGAGTTGCTCTTGCCCGGCGTCAATACGGGATAA
TACCGCGCCACATAGCAGAACTTTAAAAGTGCTCATCATTGGAAAACGTTCTTCGGGGCGAAAACTCTCA
AGGATCTTACCGCTGTTGAGATCCAGTTCGATGTAACCCACTCGTGCACCCAACTGATCTTCAGCATCTT
TTACTTTCACCAGCGTTTCTGGGTGAGCAAAAACAGGAAGGCAAAATGCCGCAAAAAAGGGAATAAGGGC
GACACGGAAATGTTGAATACTCATACTCTTCCTTTTTCAATATTATTGAAGCATTTATCAGGGTTATTGT
CTCATGAGCGGATACATATTTGAATGTATTTAGAAAAATAAACAAATAGGGGTTCCGCGCACATTTCCCC
GAAAAGTGCCACCTGACGTCTAAGAAACCATTATTATCATGACATTAACCTATAAAAATAGGCGTATCAC
GAGGCCCTTTCGTCTCGCGCGTTTCGGTGATGACGGTGAAAACCTCTGACACATGCAGCTCCCGGAGACG
GTCACAGCTTGTCTGTAAGCGGATGCCGGGAGCAGACAAGCCCGTCAGGGCGCGTCAGCGGGTGTTGGCG
GGTGTCGGGGCTGGCTTAACTATGCGGCATCAGAGCAGATTGTACTGAGAGTGCACCATATGCGGTGTGA
AATACCGCACAGATGCGTAAGGAGAAAATACCGCATCAGGCGCCATTCGCCATTCAGGCTGCGCAACTGT
TGGGAAGGGCGATCGGTGCGGGCCTCTTCGCTATTACGCCAGCTGGCGAAAGGGGGATGTGCTGCAAGGC
GATTAAGTTGGGTAACGCCAGGGTTTTCCCAGTCACGACGTTGTAAAACGACGGCCAGTGAATTGTAATA
CGACTCACTATA
Features (pLannotate 1.2.2; 19 found; start..end, strand, type, name):
      5..22      +  misc_feature   MCS (fragment): pUC18/19 multiple cloning site
   3245..3261    -  misc_feature   CEN/ARS (fragment): S. cerevisiae CEN6 centromere fused to an autonomously replicating sequence
   3294..3416    +  CDS            Y2821_BORBU (fragment): Protein predicted: Swiss-Prot protein existence level 4. From Borrelia burgdorferi (strain ATCC 35210 / B31 / CIP 102532 / DSM 4680).
   5966..5991    +  misc_feature   MCS (fragment): pUC18/19 multiple cloning site
   5992..6127    +  ncRNA          rpsL ricks: Accession: RF01774 - Rickettsia rpsL leader
   6766..7482    +  CDS            GFPuv: GFP variant optimized for excitation by UV light
   7602..7620    +  misc_feature   MCS (fragment): pUC18/19 multiple cloning site
   7627..7645    -  promoter       SP6 promoter: promoter for bacteriophage SP6 RNA polymerase
   7687..7703    -  protein_bind   lac operator: The lac repressor binds to the lac operator to inhibit transcription in E. coli. This inhibition can be relieved by adding lactose or isopropyl-β-D-thiogalactopyranoside (IPTG). lac repressor encoded by lacI
   7711..7741    -  promoter       lac promoter: promoter for the E. coli lac operon
   7756..7777    -  protein_bind   CAP binding site: CAP binding activates transcription in the presence of cAMP. E. coli catabolite activator protein
   7790..7882    -  CDS            lacI (fragment): lac repressor; lacI; The lac repressor binds to the lac operator to inhibit transcription in E. coli. This inhibition can be relieved by adding lactose or isopropyl-β-D-thiogalactopyranoside (IPTG).
   8065..8653    -  rep_origin     ori: high-copy-number ColE1/pMB1/pBR322/pUC origin of replication
   8824..9684    -  CDS            AmpR: β-lactamase; bla; confers resistance to ampicillin, carbenicillin, and related antibiotics
   9685..9789    -  promoter       AmpR promoter: bla
   9884..9919    +  CDS            rop (fragment): Rop protein, which maintains plasmids at low copy number; rop
  10021..10120   +  misc_feature   bom (fragment): basis of mobility region from pBR322
  10126..10283   -  CDS            lacZα (fragment): LacZα fragment of β-galactosidase; lacZ fragment
  10286..2       +  promoter       T7 promoter (across the origin): promoter for bacteriophage T7 RNA polymerase
