[The description below was written by a language model from this plasmid's Addgene catalogue record and pLannotate feature annotations shown in this document.]
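Description:
pRAM18dRGA[MCS] is an empty-backbone shuttle vector of about 10.3 kb, built on the Promega cloning plasmid pGEM-3Z and intended for transformation of Rickettsia species. The E. coli half is clearly annotated: a high-copy ColE1/pUC-type origin of replication, the β-lactamase gene with its own promoter for ampicillin selection, and pGEM remnants including the lac promoter/operator, a lacZα fragment and flanking T7 and SP6 phage promoters. Several short pUC-type polylinker fragments mark the junctions where additional segments were inserted by restriction cloning and, as the name indicates, provide a multiple cloning site for adding a gene of interest.

The catalogue lists rifampin resistance and GFPuv as the selectable markers for use in rickettsiae. The feature table identifies a Rickettsia rpsL leader element followed, after an unannotated gap of roughly 600 bp, by the GFPuv coding sequence. This arrangement fits a marker cassette driven by rickettsial regulatory sequence, but the rifampin resistance gene itself is not annotated and the promoter is not explicitly stated. A stretch of nearly 6 kb between two polylinker fragments is largely unannotated, carrying only very short hits to a yeast CEN/ARS element and a Borrelia hypothetical protein that are probably chance matches in AT-rich DNA. This region presumably holds the sequences that support plasmid maintenance in Rickettsia, though the record does not describe its content.

The plasmid would be propagated in E. coli under ampicillin, loaded with an insert at the MCS, and introduced into rickettsiae, where transformants can be selected with rifampin and tracked by GFPuv fluorescence.
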