Addgene plasmid #84683: pRAM18dRGA[MCS]
Purpose: (Empty Backbone) Can be used for the transformation of rickettsia
Depositing lab: Ulrike Munderloh. Depositing organization: University of Minnesota. Publication: Development of shuttle vectors for transformation of diverse Rickettsia species. Burkhardt NY, Baldridge GD, Williamson PC, Billingsley PM, Heu CC, Felsheim RF, Kurtti TJ, Munderloh UG. PLoS One. 2011;6(12):e29511. doi: 10.1371/journal.pone.0029511. Epub 2011 Dec 21. PubMed 22216299.
Backbone
  Vector backbone: pGEM-3Z
  Backbone manufacturer: Promega
  Vector type: Bacterial Expression
  Selectable markers: rifampin resistance, GFPuv
Growth in bacteria
  Bacterial resistance: Ampicillin, 100 μg/mL
  Growth temperature: 37°C
  Growth strain: NEB Stable
  Copy number: Unknown
Gene/Insert
  Cloning method: Restriction Enzyme
  Sequencing primers: 5′ M13-F20
Terms and licenses: Academic/Nonprofit Terms; Industry Terms: Not Available to Industry
How to cite: pRAM18dRGA[MCS] was a gift from Ulrike Munderloh (Addgene plasmid # 84683 ; http://n2t.net/addgene:84683 ; RRID:Addgene_84683)
