>Addgene plasmid #84683 | pRAM18dRGA[MCS] | addgene partial sequence | sequence record 164140 | GFP-R 5'-CCATCTAATTCAACAAGAATTGGGACAAC-3'
TTTACTCATATGTAAAACCTTAATCAAAATTAAATCACTTAAAAAGTGTTATAACGCAACTTTTTTAATA
TGTCTATTATAATTAATAACATAGATGATATTTTTATGTATAGATTATATGTCATTCCGTAGCGGTGTTG
GCCTTGTTGCGGATCCTCTAGAGGATCCTTAATCTTCAATAACATGTAAACCACGACGTTTTAAATCTTC
TAATGAATCTAACATTCCTCTTATTAATTCAACAGGATGTCCTTCCCAATCTTCAACAACACCAACAATT
CTTAAAGGTTCACAAGTTCTATAAGATTGTGTTGGATTACCAGGAAATTTTTTATTTGTAAGATTTGGAT
CATCTTCAAATGGTCCTGTTGGTTCAACTATATATATATAACCACGACCTTCAAGACCAGATAGTGACAT
AGCAAGTTCAGCTCCCCAAACTGCTGGTTCCATTAAAGCTGAAAAATAAATATGTTTAAGAATTCGACCA
TCTTCAAAATGAGAAATAAATCCTGTAGTTAGTAAATCACCAATTGCTAAATTAGCTTTAGTTCCATGAT
AAAATGGTCCTTGTACTTGTTTATAATTATCATGAGAAATAGGAATCCAATCTTTTACCATATGAAAACA
CTCCAAAAAACTTACTTATATCACTGATTAAAGGGTAAAAAATATACTTCACCCTTGACTCTCTTTAAAT
CATATCTAAATACAAATTATAAGAACTTGTAAATTACAGTAAAACTTAAATTATAATTA
