>Addgene plasmid #84683 | pRAM18dRGA[MCS] | addgene partial sequence | sequence record 164142 | SP6 5'-ATTTAGGTGACACTATAG-3'
CCTCGCAATGACGCTTCTCAAAACTACATTATAAAGCAAAAAAGCCTATATAGTCAAACTATATAGGCTT
TTTTTATGATTATAGAACGGTTGCTTATTAGCCTTATTTGTAGAGCTCATCCATGCCATGTGTAATCCCA
GCAGCAGTTACAAACTCAAGAAGGACCATGTGGTCACGCTTTTCGTTGGGATCTTTCGAAAGGGCAGATT
GTGTCGACAGGTAATGGTTGTCTGGTAAAAGGACAGGGCCATCGCCAATTGGAGTATTTTGTTGATAATG
GTCTGCTAGTTGAACGGATCCATCTTCAATGTTGTGGCGAATTTTGAAGTTAGCTTTGATTCCATTCTTT
TGTTTGTCTGCCGTGATGTATACATTGTGTGAGTTATAGTTGTACTCGAGTTTGTGTCCGAGAATGTTTC
CATCTTCTTTAAAATCAATACCTTTTAACTCGATACGATTAACAAGGGTATCACCTTCAAACTTGACTTC
AGCACGCGTCTTGTAGTTCCCGTCATCTTTGAAAGATATAGTGCGTTCCTGTACATAACCTTCGGGCATG
GCACTCTTGAAAAAGTCATGCCGTTTCATATGATCCGGATAACGGGAAAAGCATTGAACACCATAAGAGA
AAGTAGTGACAAGTGTTGGCCATGGAACAGGTAGTTTTCCAGTAGTGCAAATAAATTTAAGGGTAAGTTT
TCCGTATGTTGCATCACCTTCACCCTCTCCACTGACAGAAAATTTGTGCCCATTAACATCACCATCTAAT
TCAACAAGAATTGGGACAACTCCAGTGAAAAGTTCTTCTCCTTTACTCATATGTAAAACCTTAATCAAAA
TTAAATCACTTAAAAAGTGTTATAACGCAACTTTTTTAATATGTCTATTATAATTAATAACATA
