>Addgene plasmid #84683 | pRAM18dRGA[MCS] | addgene partial sequence | sequence record 165226 | pRS-marker 5'-cggcatcagagcagattgta-3'
CCGCACAGATGCGTAAGGAGAAAATACCGCATCAGGCGCCATTCGCCATTCAGGCTGCGCAACTGTTGGG
AAGGGCGATCGGTGCGGGCCTCTTCGCTATTACGCCAGCTGGCGAAAGGGGGATGTGCTGCAAGGCGATT
AAGTTGGGTAACGCCAGGGTTTTCCCAGTCACGACGTTGTAAAACGACGGCCAGTGAATTGTAATACGAC
TCACTATAGGGCGAATTCGAGCTCGGTACCTAAGGACATAGTCGCTAGCAAGCGGCCGCATTTAAATCCG
CGGCCTAGGTCCCGGGTACCCTCAGCATACATCTTTTTAAGTCGGGCATTCTCCGATTCTAATGCCTTTA
GCTTGGTAATCATCGGTAAATCCATACCTCCATACCTTGATCTCTATATAGACATAATTTGGCTGTCACT
ATGCTTTGATATAGTCATTTTACAGAATCTCCTTTTTTGTTATTAGAAAATTCTACTCTTCTTGTCGATT
TTGTTTTAGGGAGGATTACCTTCTCTTATGTTTTTGATCCTGTGTTTTCACTTACTTTGACTATAATTTT
TTAACTAATATCCATACTCCACTCTCTTAACCCCTGCACTAGAGCCAAGCCTCTGTATAACATGAGAGTA
ATTATTACGCACCCAATCCGCAATAAATCTTGCTGGCATTGTAAACTTTAGTGTAGAAGTATCATTGCAC
TCCTTCACTACTGCTTTTTCAAACCAAGCTGTATACATAGCTTCTCCTAACTCTTCAATTAATCCTTGTC
TGATATGATGCCATGCTGTATTTGCTTCGATCGTATCTAATCCCCCACTTTTCGCTAAAATACCTGCATG
TGTACCATCAGACACAACATCAGATGTTATAATTTTAGGATATAGCATTACCTTTTCTTCATCTCTCCGC
